>Addgene plasmid #128747 | pcDNA3.1-mCherry-CyrCR1.miR16 | depositor full sequence | sequence record 246849 | pcDNA3.1-mCherry-CyrCR1.miR16 sequence 6650 bps
GACGGATCGGGAGATCTCCCGATCCCCTATGGTGCACTCTCAGTACAATCTGCTCTGATGCCGCATAGTT
AAGCCAGTATCTGCTCCCTGCTTGTGTGTTGGAGGTCGCTGAGTAGTGCGCGAGCAAAATTTAAGCTACA
ACAAGGCAAGGCTTGACCGACAATTGCATGAAGAATCTGCTTAGGGTTAGGCGTTTTGCGCTGCTTCGCG
ATGTACGGGCCAGATATACGCGTTGACATTGATTATTGACTAGTTATTAATAGTAATCAATTACGGGGTC
ATTAGTTCATAGCCCATATATGGAGTTCCGCGTTACATAACTTACGGTAAATGGCCCGCCTGGCTGACCG
CCCAACGACCCCCGCCCATTGACGTCAATAATGACGTATGTTCCCATAGTAACGCCAATAGGGACTTTCC
ATTGACGTCAATGGGTGGAGTATTTACGGTAAACTGCCCACTTGGCAGTACATCAAGTGTATCATATGCC
AAGTACGCCCCCTATTGACGTCAATGACGGTAAATGGCCCGCCTGGCATTATGCCCAGTACATGACCTTA
TGGGACTTTCCTACTTGGCAGTACATCTACGTATTAGTCATCGCTATTACCATGGTGATGCGGTTTTGGC
AGTACATCAATGGGCGTGGATAGCGGTTTGACTCACGGGGATTTCCAAGTCTCCACCCCATTGACGTCAA
TGGGAGTTTGTTTTGGCACCAAAATCAACGGGACTTTCCAAAATGTCGTAACAACTCCGCCCCATTGACG
CAAATGGGCGGTAGGCGTGTACGGTGGGAGGTCTATATAAGCAGAGCTCTCTGGCTAACTAGAGAACCCA
CTGCTTACTGGCTTATCGAAATTAATACGACTCACTATAGGGAGACCCAAGCTGGCTAGCGTTTAAACTT
AAGCTTGGTACCGAGCTCGGATCCACTAGTCCAGTGTGGTGGAATTCGCCACCATGGTGAGCAAGGGCGA
GGAGGATAACATGGCCATCATCAAGGAGTTCATGCGCTTCAAGGTGCACATGGAGGGCTCCGTGAACGGC
CACGAGTTCGAGATCGAGGGCGAGGGCGAGGGCCGCCCCTACGAGGGCACCCAGACCGCCAAGCTGAAGG
TGACCAAGGGTGGCCCCCTGCCCTTCGCCTGGGACATCCTGTCCCCTCAGTTCATGTACGGCTCCAAGGC
CTACGTGAAGCACCCCGCCGACATCCCCGACTACTTGAAGCTGTCCTTCCCCGAGGGCTTCAAGTGGGAG
CGCGTGATGAACTTCGAGGACGGCGGCGTGGTGACCGTGACCCAGGACTCCTCCCTGCAGGACGGCGAGT
TCATCTACAAGGTGAAGCTGCGCGGCACCAACTTCCCCTCCGACGGCCCCGTAATGCAGAAGAAGACCAT
GGGCTGGGAGGCCTCCTCCGAGCGGATGTACCCCGAGGACGGCGCCCTGAAGGGCGAGATCAAGCAGAGG
CTGAAGCTGAAGGACGGCGGCCACTACGACGCTGAGGTCAAGACCACCTACAAGGCCAAGAAGCCCGTGC
AGCTGCCCGGCGCCTACAACGTCAACATCAAGTTGGACATCACCTCCCACAACGAGGACTACACCATCGT
GGAACAGTACGAACGCGCCGAGGGCCGCCACTCCACCGGCGGCATGGACGAGCTGTACAAGTGAGCGGCC
GCGTTAAAACCGGGATATGTGCAATAGAAATATATATATATATATGTATATTTTAATACTTGTGGACAAA
TGTTACAAGTTGTTTAAGACGCCAATATTTAACATTGCTGCTATTTTGAGATGTGTATAGTTTTGTAAGC
ATTAGTGCTTGGTAGCATATTGTAGTGCCATGTTAGGGGTTAGTGCATGAGTCTAGTGTCTAGAGGGCCG
GGTAAGCTCGCTTTCTTGCTGTCCAATTTCTATTAAAGGTTCCTTTGTTCCCTAAGTCCAACTACTAAAC
TGGGGATTCCTGGGCCCTGAAGAAGGGCCCCTCGACTAAGTCCAACTACTAAACTGGGCCCTGAAGAAGG
GCCCATATAGGGCCCTGAAGAAGGGCCCTATCGAGGATATTATCTCGACTAAGTCCAACTACTAAACTGG
GCCCTGAAGAAGGGCCCATATAGGGCCCTGAAGAAGGGCCCTATCGAGGATATTATCTCGAGGATATTAT
GAAGGGCCTTGAGCATCTGGATTCTATTCTATAGTGTCACCTGCTAGAGGGCCCGTTTAAACCCGCTGAT
CAGCCTCGACTGTGCCTTCTAGTTGCCAGCCATCTGTTGTTTGCCCCTCCCCCGTGCCTTCCTTGACCCT
GGAAGGTGCCACTCCCACTGTCCTTTCCTAATAAAATGAGGAAATTGCATCGCATTGTCTGAGTAGGTGT
CATTCTATTCTGGGGGGTGGGGTGGGGCAGGACAGCAAGGGGGAGGATTGGGAAGACAATAGCAGGCATG
CTGGGGATGCGGTGGGCTCTATGGCTTCTGAGGCGGAAAGAACCAGCTGGGGCTCTAGGGGGTATCCCC
[124 nt withheld, positions 2520-2643]
C
[91 nt withheld, positions 2645-2735]
A
[49 nt withheld, positions 2737-2785]
CCTTTGACGTTGGAGTCCACGTTCTTT
[37 nt withheld, positions 2813-2849]
ACCCTATCTCGGTCTATTCTTTTGATTTATAAGGGATTTTGCCGATTTCGGCCTATTGGTTAAAAAATGA
GCTGATTTAACAAAAATTTAACGCGAATTAATTCTGTGGAATGTGTGTCAGTTAGGGTGTGGAAAGTCCC
CAGGCTCCCCAGCAGGCAGAAGTATGCAAAGCATGCATCTCAATTAGTCAGCAACCAGGTGTGGAAAGTC
CCCAGGCTCCCCAGCAGGCAGAAGTATGCAAAGCATGCATCTCAATTAGTCAGCAACCATAGTCCCGCCC
CTAACTCCGCCCATCCCGCCCCTAACTCCGCCCAGTTCCGCCCATTCTCCGCCCCATGGCTGACTAATTT
TTTTTATTTATGCAGAGGCCGAGGCCGCCTCTGCCTCTGAGCTATTCCAGAAGTAGTGAGGAGGCTTTTT
TGGAGGCCTAGGCTTTTGCAAAAAGCTCCCGGGAGCTTGTATATCCATTTTCGGATCTGATCAAGAGACA
GGATGAGGATCGTTTCGCATGATTGAACAAGATGGATTGCACGCAGGTTCTCCGGCCGCTTGGGTGGAGA
GGCTATTCGGCTATGACTGGGCACAACAGACAATCGGCTGCTCTGATGCCGCCGTGTTCCGGCTGTCAGC
GCAGGGGCGCCCGGTTCTTTTTGTCAAGACCGACCTGTCCGGTGCCCTGAATGAACTGCAGGACGAGGCA
GCGCGGCTATCGTGGCTGGCCACGACGGGCGTTCCTTGCGCAGCTGTGCTCGACGTTGTCACTGAAGCGG
GAAGGGACTGGCTGCTATTGGGCGAAGTGCCGGGGCAGGATCTCCTGTCATCTCACCTTGCTCCTGCCGA
GAAAGTATCCATCATGGCTGATGCAATGCGGCGGCTGCATACGCTTGATCCGGCTACCTGCCCATTCGAC
CACCAAGCGAAACATCGCATCGAGCGAGCACGTACTCGGATGGAAGCCGGTCTTGTCGATCAGGATGATC
TGGACGAAGAGCATCAGGGGCTCGCGCCAGCCGAACTGTTCGCCAGGCTCAAGGCGCGCATGCCCGACGG
CGAGGATCTCGTCGTGACCCATGGCGATGCCTGCTTGCCGAATATCATGGTGGAAAATGGCCGCTTTTCT
GGATTCATCGACTGTGGCCGGCTGGGTGTGGCGGACCGCTATCAGGACATAGCGTTGGCTACCCGTGATA
TTGCTGAAGAGCTTGGCGGCGAATGGGCTGACCGCTTCCTCGTGCTTTACGGTATCGCCGCTCCCGATTC
GCAGCGCATCGCCTTCTATCGCCTTCTTGACGAGTTCTTCTGAGCGGGACTCTGGGGTTCGAAATGACCG
ACCAAGCGACGCCCAACCTGCCATCACGAGATTTCGATTCCACCGCCGCCTTCTATGAAAGGTTGGGCTT
CGGAATCGTTTTCCGGGACGCCGGCTGGATGATCCTCCAGCGCGGGGATCTCATGCTGGAGTTCTTCGCC
CACCCCAACTTGTTTATTGCAGCTTATAATGGTTACAAATAAAGCAATAGCATCACAAATTTCACAAATA
AAGCATTTTTTTCACTGCATTCTAGTTGTGGTTTGTCCAAACTCATCAATGTATCTTATCATGTCTGTAT
ACCGTCGACCTCTAGCTAGAGCTTGGCGTAATCATGGTCATAGCTGTTTCCTGTGTGAAATTGTTATCCG
CTCACAATTCCACACAACATACGAGCCGGAAGCATAAAGTGTAAAGCCTGGGGTGCCTAATGAGTGAGCT
AACTCACATTAATTGCGTTGCGCTCACTGCCCGCTTTCCAGTCGGGAAACCTGTCGTGCCAGCTGCATTA
ATGAATCGGCCAACGCGCGGGGAGAGGCGGTTTGCGTATTGGGCGCTCTTCCGCTTCCTCGCTCACTGAC
TCGCTGCGCTCGGTCGTTCGGCTGCGGCGAGCGGTATCAGCTCACTCAAAGGCGGTAATACGGTTATCCA
CAGAATCAGGGGATAACGCAGGAAAGAACATGTGAGCAAAAGGCCAGCAAAAGGCCAGGAACCGTAAAAA
GGCCGCGTTGCTGGCGTTTTTCCATAGGCTCCGCCCCCCTGACGAGCATCACAAAAATCGACGCTCAAGT
CAGAGGTGGCGAAACCCGACAGGACTATAAAGATACCAGGCGTTTCCCCCTGGAAGCTCCCTCGTGCGCT
CTCCTGTTCCGACCCTGCCGCTTACCGGATACCTGTCCGCCTTTCTCCCTTCGGGAAGCGTGGCGCTTTC
TCATAGCTCACGCTGTAGGTATCTCAGTTCGGTGTAGGTCGTTCGCTCCAAGCTGGGCTGTGTGCACGAA
CCCCCCGTTCAGCCCGACCGCTGCGCCTTATCCGGTAACTATCGTCTTGAGTCCAACCCGGTAAGACACG
ACTTATCGCCACTGGCAGCAGCCACTGGTAACAGGATTAGCAGAGCGAGGTATGTAGGCGGTGCTACAGA
GTTCTTGAAGTGGTGGCCTAACTACGGCTACACTAGAAGAACAGTATTTGGTATCTGCGCTCTGCTGAAG
CCAGTTACCTTCGGAAAAAGAGTTGGTAGCTCTTGATCCGGCAAACAAACCACCGCTGGTAGCGGTTTTT
TTGTTTGCAAGCAGCAGATTACGCGCAGAAAAAAAGGATCTCAAGAAGATCCTTTGATCTTTTCTACGGG
GTCTGACGCTCAGTGGAACGAAAACTCACGTTAAGGGATTTTGGTCATGAGATTATCAAAAAGGATCTTC
ACCTAGATCCTTTTAAATTAAAAATGAAGTTTTAAATCAATCTAAAGTATATATGAGTAAACTTGGTCTG
ACAGTTACCAATGCTTAATCAGTGAGGCACCTATCTCAGCGATCTGTCTATTTCGTTCATCCATAGTTGC
CTGACTCCCCGTCGTGTAGATAACTACGATACGGGAGGGCTTACCATCTGGCCCCAGTGCTGCAATGATA
CCGCGAGACCCACGCTCACCGGCTCCAGATTTATCAGCAATAAACCAGCCAGCCGGAAGGGCCGAGCGCA
GAAGTGGTCCTGCAACTTTATCCGCCTCCATCCAGTCTATTAATTGTTGCCGGGAAGCTAGAGTAAGTAG
TTCGCCAGTTAATAGTTTGCGCAACGTTGTTGCCATTGCTACAGGCATCGTGGTGTCACGCTCGTCGTTT
GGTATGGCTTCATTCAGCTCCGGTTCCCAACGATCAAGGCGAGTTACATGATCCCCCATGTTGTGCAAAA
AAGCGGTTAGCTCCTTCGGTCCTCCGATCGTTGTCAGAAGTAAGTTGGCCGCAGTGTTATCACTCATGGT
TATGGCAGCACTGCATAATTCTCTTACTGTCATGCCATCCGTAAGATGCTTTTCTGTGACTGGTGAGTAC
TCAACCAAGTCATTCTGAGAATAGTGTATGCGGCGACCGAGTTGCTCTTGCCCGGCGTCAATACGGGATA
ATACCGCGCCACATAGCAGAACTTTAAAAGTGCTCATCATTGGAAAACGTTCTTCGGGGCGAAAACTCTC
AAGGATCTTACCGCTGTTGAGATCCAGTTCGATGTAACCCACTCGTGCACCCAACTGATCTTCAGCATCT
TTTACTTTCACCAGCGTTTCTGGGTGAGCAAAAACAGGAAGGCAAAATGCCGCAAAAAAGGGAATAAGGG
CGACACGGAAATGTTGAATACTCATACTCTTCCTTTTTCAATATTATTGAAGCATTTATCAGGGTTATTG
TCTCATGAGCGGATACATATTTGAATGTATTTAGAAAAATAAACAAATAGGGGTTCCGCGCACATTTCCC
CGAAAAGTGCCACCTGACGTC
Features (pLannotate 1.2.2; 30 found; start..end, strand, type, name):
     28..80      -  misc_feature   bom (fragment): basis of mobility region from pBR322
    235..614     +  enhancer       CMV enhancer: human cytomegalovirus immediate early enhancer
    615..818     +  promoter       CMV promoter: human cytomegalovirus (CMV) immediate early promoter
    814..847     +  LTR            5' LTR (truncated) (fragment): truncated 5' long terminal repeat (LTR) from HIV-1
    863..881     +  promoter       T7 promoter: promoter for bacteriophage T7 RNA polymerase
    964..1671    +  CDS            mCherry: mCherry is a basic (constitutively fluorescent) red fluorescent protein published in 2004, derived from Discosoma sp.. It is reported to be a very rapidly-maturing monomer with low acid sensitivity.
   1707..1725    -  promoter       LEU2 promoter (fragment): S. cerevisiae LEU2
   1896..1965    +  polyA_signal   β-globin poly(A) (fragment): human β-globin polyadenylation signal
   1972..1990    +  protein_bind   boxB: λ N peptide binding site consisting of an RNA hairpin within the N-utliization (nut) site of the λ bacteriophage transcript (Tan and Frankel, 1995) λN peptide
   1996..2018    +  polyA_signal   β-globin poly(A) (fragment): human β-globin polyadenylation signal
   2016..2034    +  protein_bind   boxB: λ N peptide binding site consisting of an RNA hairpin within the N-utliization (nut) site of the λ bacteriophage transcript (Tan and Frankel, 1995) λN peptide
   2040..2058    +  protein_bind   boxB: λ N peptide binding site consisting of an RNA hairpin within the N-utliization (nut) site of the λ bacteriophage transcript (Tan and Frankel, 1995) λN peptide
   2079..2101    +  polyA_signal   β-globin poly(A) (fragment): human β-globin polyadenylation signal
   2099..2117    +  protein_bind   boxB: λ N peptide binding site consisting of an RNA hairpin within the N-utliization (nut) site of the λ bacteriophage transcript (Tan and Frankel, 1995) λN peptide
   2123..2141    +  protein_bind   boxB: λ N peptide binding site consisting of an RNA hairpin within the N-utliization (nut) site of the λ bacteriophage transcript (Tan and Frankel, 1995) λN peptide
   2162..2195    +  polyA_signal   β-globin poly(A) (fragment): human β-globin polyadenylation signal
   2250..2474    +  polyA_signal   bGH poly(A) signal: bovine growth hormone polyadenylation signal
   2478..2499    +  promoter       SV40 promoter (fragment): SV40 enhancer and early promoter
   2520..2948    +  rep_origin     f1 ori (sequence partly withheld): f1 bacteriophage origin of replication; arrow indicates direction of (+) strand synthesis
   2962..3291    +  promoter       SV40 promoter: SV40 enhancer and early promoter
   3358..4149    +  CDS            neo: KKA2_KLEPN - Also known as kan, nptII. Experimental evidence at protein level: Swiss-Prot protein existence level 1. Resistance to kanamycin, neomycin, paromomycin, ribostamycin, butirosin and gentamicin B. From Klebsiella pneumoniae.
   4173..4331    +  CDS            ble (fragment): BLE_KLEPN - Experimental evidence at protein level: Swiss-Prot protein existence level 1. Binding protein with a strong affinity to the bleomycin family of antibiotics. Binds to CL990; an antimitotic-antibiotic compound. From Klebsiella pneumoniae.
   4326..4447    +  polyA_signal   SV40 poly(A) signal: SV40 polyadenylation signal
   4520..4536    -  protein_bind   lac operator: The lac repressor binds to the lac operator to inhibit transcription in E. coli. This inhibition can be relieved by adding lactose or isopropyl-β-D-thiogalactopyranoside (IPTG). lac repressor encoded by lacI
   4544..4574    -  promoter       lac promoter: promoter for the E. coli lac operon
   4589..4610    -  protein_bind   CAP binding site: CAP binding activates transcription in the presence of cAMP. E. coli catabolite activator protein
   4623..4715    -  CDS            lacI (fragment): lac repressor; lacI; The lac repressor binds to the lac operator to inhibit transcription in E. coli. This inhibition can be relieved by adding lactose or isopropyl-β-D-thiogalactopyranoside (IPTG).
   4898..5483    -  rep_origin     ori: high-copy-number ColE1/pMB1/pBR322/pUC origin of replication
   5654..6514    -  CDS            AmpR: β-lactamase; bla; confers resistance to ampicillin, carbenicillin, and related antibiotics
   6515..6619    -  promoter       AmpR promoter: bla
