>Addgene plasmid #128747 | pcDNA3.1-mCherry-CyrCR1.miR16 | addgene full sequence | sequence record 254135 | Addgene NGS Result
GACATTGATTATTGACTAGTTATTAATAGTAATCAATTACGGGGTCATTAGTTCATAGCCCATATATGGA
GTTCCGCGTTACATAACTTACGGTAAATGGCCCGCCTGGCTGACCGCCCAACGACCCCCGCCCATTGACG
TCAATAATGACGTATGTTCCCATAGTAACGCCAATAGGGACTTTCCATTGACGTCAATGGGTGGAGTATT
TACGGTAAACTGCCCACTTGGCAGTACATCAAGTGTATCATATGCCAAGTACGCCCCCTATTGACGTCAA
TGACGGTAAATGGCCCGCCTGGCATTATGCCCAGTACATGACCTTATGGGACTTTCCTACTTGGCAGTAC
ATCTACGTATTAGTCATCGCTATTACCATGGTGATGCGGTTTTGGCAGTACATCAATGGGCGTGGATAGC
GGTTTGACTCACGGGGATTTCCAAGTCTCCACCCCATTGACGTCAATGGGAGTTTGTTTTGGCACCAAAA
TCAACGGGACTTTCCAAAATGTCGTAACAACTCCGCCCCATTGACGCAAATGGGCGGTAGGCGTGTACGG
TGGGAGGTCTATATAAGCAGAGCTCTCTGGCTAACTAGAGAACCCACTGCTTACTGGCTTATCGAAATTA
ATACGACTCACTATAGGGAGACCCAAGCTGGCTAGCGTTTAAACTTAAGCTTGGTACCGAGCTCGGATCC
ACTAGTCCAGTGTGGTGGAATTCGCCACCATGGTGAGCAAGGGCGAGGAGGATAACATGGCCATCATCAA
GGAGTTCATGCGCTTCAAGGTGCACATGGAGGGCTCCGTGAACGGCCACGAGTTCGAGATCGAGGGCGAG
GGCGAGGGCCGCCCCTACGAGGGCACCCAGACCGCCAAGCTGAAGGTGACCAAGGGTGGCCCCCTGCCCT
TCGCCTGGGACATCCTGTCCCCTCAGTTCATGTACGGCTCCAAGGCCTACGTGAAGCACCCCGCCGACAT
CCCCGACTACTTGAAGCTGTCCTTCCCCGAGGGCTTCAAGTGGGAGCGCGTGATGAACTTCGAGGACGGC
GGCGTGGTGACCGTGACCCAGGACTCCTCCCTGCAGGACGGCGAGTTCATCTACAAGGTGAAGCTGCGCG
GCACCAACTTCCCCTCCGACGGCCCCGTAATGCAGAAGAAGACCATGGGCTGGGAGGCCTCCTCCGAGCG
GATGTACCCCGAGGACGGCGCCCTGAAGGGCGAGATCAAGCAGAGGCTGAAGCTGAAGGACGGCGGCCAC
TACGACGCTGAGGTCAAGACCACCTACAAGGCCAAGAAGCCCGTGCAGCTGCCCGGCGCCTACAACGTCA
ACATCAAGTTGGACATCACCTCCCACAACGAGGACTACACCATCGTGGAACAGTACGAACGCGCCGAGGG
CCGCCACTCCACCGGCGGCATGGACGAGCTGTACAAGTGAGCGGCCGCGTTAAAACCGGGATATGTGCAA
TAGAAATATATATATATATATGTATATTTTAATACTTGTGGACAAATGTTACAAGTTGTTTAAGACGCCA
ATATTTAACATTGCTGCTATTTTGAGATGTGTATAGTTTTGTAAGCATTAGTGCTTGGTAGCATATTGTA
GTGCCATGTTAGGGGTTAGTGCATGAGTCTAGTGTCTAGAGGGCCGGGTAAGCTCGCTTTCTTGCTGTCC
AATTTCTATTAAAGGTTCCTTTGTTCCCTAAGTCCAACTACTAAACTGGGGATTCCTGGGCCCTGAAGAA
GGGCCCCTCGACTAAGTCCAACTACTAAACTGGGCCCTGAAGAAGGGCCCATATAGGGCCCTGAAGAAGG
GCCCTATCGAGGATATTATCTCGACTAAGTCCAACTACTAAACTGGGCCCTGAAGAAGGGCCCATATAGG
GCCCTGAAGAAGGGCCCTATCGAGGATATTATCTCGAGGATATTATGAAGGGCCTTGAGCATCTGGATTC
TATTCTATAGTGTCACCTGCTAGAGGGCCCGTTTAAACCCGCTGATCAGCCTCGACTGTGCCTTCTAGTT
GCCAGCCATCTGTTGTTTGCCCCTCCCCCGTGCCTTCCTTGACCCTGGAAGGTGCCACTCCCACTGTCCT
TTCCTAATAAAATGAGGAAATTGCATCGCATTGTCTGAGTAGGTGTCATTCTATTCTGGGGGGTGGGGTG
GGGCAGGACAGCAAGGGGGAGGATTGGGAAGACAATAGCAGGCATGCTGGGGATGCGGTGGGCTCTATGG
CTTCTGAGGCGGAAAGAACCAGCTGGGGCTCTAGGGGGTATCCCC
[124 nt withheld, positions 2286-2409]
C
[91 nt withheld, positions 2411-2501]
A
[49 nt withheld, positions 2503-2551]
CCTTTGACGTTGGAGTCCACGTTCTTT
[37 nt withheld, positions 2579-2615]
ACCCTATCTCGGTCTATTCTTTTGATTTATAAGGGATTTTGCCGATTTCGGCCTATTGGTTAAAAAATGA
GCTGATTTAACAAAAATTTAACGCGAATTAATTCTGTGGAATGTGTGTCAGTTAGGGTGTGGAAAGTCCC
CAGGCTCCCCAGCAGGCAGAAGTATGCAAAGCATGCATCTCAATTAGTCAGCAACCAGGTGTGGAAAGTC
CCCAGGCTCCCCAGCAGGCAGAAGTATGCAAAGCATGCATCTCAATTAGTCAGCAACCATAGTCCCGCCC
CTAACTCCGCCCATCCCGCCCCTAACTCCGCCCAGTTCCGCCCATTCTCCGCCCCATGGCTGACTAATTT
TTTTTATTTATGCAGAGGCCGAGGCCGCCTCTGCCTCTGAGCTATTCCAGAAGTAGTGAGGAGGCTTTTT
TGGAGGCCTAGGCTTTTGCAAAAAGCTCCCGGGAGCTTGTATATCCATTTTCGGATCTGATCAAGAGACA
GGATGAGGATCGTTTCGCATGATTGAACAAGATGGATTGCACGCAGGTTCTCCGGCCGCTTGGGTGGAGA
GGCTATTCGGCTATGACTGGGCACAACAGACAATCGGCTGCTCTGATGCCGCCGTGTTCCGGCTGTCAGC
GCAGGGGCGCCCGGTTCTTTTTGTCAAGACCGACCTGTCCGGTGCCCTGAATGAACTGCAGGACGAGGCA
GCGCGGCTATCGTGGCTGGCCACGACGGGCGTTCCTTGCGCAGCTGTGCTCGACGTTGTCACTGAAGCGG
GAAGGGACTGGCTGCTATTGGGCGAAGTGCCGGGGCAGGATCTCCTGTCATCTCACCTTGCTCCTGCCGA
GAAAGTATCCATCATGGCTGATGCAATGCGGCGGCTGCATACGCTTGATCCGGCTACCTGCCCATTCGAC
CACCAAGCGAAACATCGCATCGAGCGAGCACGTACTCGGATGGAAGCCGGTCTTGTCGATCAGGATGATC
TGGACGAAGAGCATCAGGGGCTCGCGCCAGCCGAACTGTTCGCCAGGCTCAAGGCGCGCATGCCCGACGG
CGAGGATCTCGTCGTGACCCATGGCGATGCCTGCTTGCCGAATATCATGGTGGAAAATGGCCGCTTTTCT
GGATTCATCGACTGTGGCCGGCTGGGTGTGGCGGACCGCTATCAGGACATAGCGTTGGCTACCCGTGATA
TTGCTGAAGAGCTTGGCGGCGAATGGGCTGACCGCTTCCTCGTGCTTTACGGTATCGCCGCTCCCGATTC
GCAGCGCATCGCCTTCTATCGCCTTCTTGACGAGTTCTTCTGAGCGGGACTCTGGGGTTCGAAATGACCG
ACCAAGCGACGCCCAACCTGCCATCACGAGATTTCGATTCCACCGCCGCCTTCTATGAAAGGTTGGGCTT
CGGAATCGTTTTCCGGGACGCCGGCTGGATGATCCTCCAGCGCGGGGATCTCATGCTGGAGTTCTTCGCC
CACCCCAACTTGTTTATTGCAGCTTATAATGGTTACAAATAAAGCAATAGCATCACAAATTTCACAAATA
AAGCATTTTTTTCACTGCATTCTAGTTGTGGTTTGTCCAAACTCATCAATGTATCTTATCATGTCTGTAT
ACCGTCGACCTCTAGCTAGAGCTTGGCGTAATCATGGTCATAGCTGTTTCCTGTGTGAAATTGTTATCCG
CTCACAATTCCACACAACATACGAGCCGGAAGCATAAAGTGTAAAGCCTGGGGTGCCTAATGAGTGAGCT
AACTCACATTAATTGCGTTGCGCTCACTGCCCGCTTTCCAGTCGGGAAACCTGTCGTGCCAGCTGCATTA
ATGAATCGGCCAACGCGCGGGGAGAGGCGGTTTGCGTATTGGGCGCTCTTCCGCTTCCTCGCTCACTGAC
TCGCTGCGCTCGGTCGTTCGGCTGCGGCGAGCGGTATCAGCTCACTCAAAGGCGGTAATACGGTTATCCA
CAGAATCAGGGGATAACGCAGGAAAGAACATGTGAGCAAAAGGCCAGCAAAAGGCCAGGAACCGTAAAAA
GGCCGCGTTGCTGGCGTTTTTCCATAGGCTCCGCCCCCCTGACGAGCATCACAAAAATCGACGCTCAAGT
CAGAGGTGGCGAAACCCGACAGGACTATAAAGATACCAGGCGTTTCCCCCTGGAAGCTCCCTCGTGCGCT
CTCCTGTTCCGACCCTGCCGCTTACCGGATACCTGTCCGCCTTTCTCCCTTCGGGAAGCGTGGCGCTTTC
TCATAGCTCACGCTGTAGGTATCTCAGTTCGGTGTAGGTCGTTCGCTCCAAGCTGGGCTGTGTGCACGAA
CCCCCCGTTCAGCCCGACCGCTGCGCCTTATCCGGTAACTATCGTCTTGAGTCCAACCCGGTAAGACACG
ACTTATCGCCACTGGCAGCAGCCACTGGTAACAGGATTAGCAGAGCGAGGTATGTAGGCGGTGCTACAGA
GTTCTTGAAGTGGTGGCCTAACTACGGCTACACTAGAAGAACAGTATTTGGTATCTGCGCTCTGCTGAAG
CCAGTTACCTTCGGAAAAAGAGTTGGTAGCTCTTGATCCGGCAAACAAACCACCGCTGGTAGCGGTGGTT
TTTTTGTTTGCAAGCAGCAGATTACGCGCAGAAAAAAAGGATCTCAAGAAGATCCTTTGATCTTTTCTAC
GGGGTCTGACGCTCAGTGGAACGAAAACTCACGTTAAGGGATTTTGGTCATGAGATTATCAAAAAGGATC
TTCACCTAGATCCTTTTAAATTAAAAATGAAGTTTTAAATCAATCTAAAGTATATATGAGTAAACTTGGT
CTGACAGTTACCAATGCTTAATCAGTGAGGCACCTATCTCAGCGATCTGTCTATTTCGTTCATCCATAGT
TGCCTGACTCCCCGTCGTGTAGATAACTACGATACGGGAGGGCTTACCATCTGGCCCCAGTGCTGCAATG
ATACCGCGAGACCCACGCTCACCGGCTCCAGATTTATCAGCAATAAACCAGCCAGCCGGAAGGGCCGAGC
GCAGAAGTGGTCCTGCAACTTTATCCGCCTCCATCCAGTCTATTAATTGTTGCCGGGAAGCTAGAGTAAG
TAGTTCGCCAGTTAATAGTTTGCGCAACGTTGTTGCCATTGCTACAGGCATCGTGGTGTCACGCTCGTCG
TTTGGTATGGCTTCATTCAGCTCCGGTTCCCAACGATCAAGGCGAGTTACATGATCCCCCATGTTGTGCA
AAAAAGCGGTTAGCTCCTTCGGTCCTCCGATCGTTGTCAGAAGTAAGTTGGCCGCAGTGTTATCACTCAT
GGTTATGGCAGCACTGCATAATTCTCTTACTGTCATGCCATCCGTAAGATGCTTTTCTGTGACTGGTGAG
TACTCAACCAAGTCATTCTGAGAATAGTGTATGCGGCGACCGAGTTGCTCTTGCCCGGCGTCAATACGGG
ATAATACCGCGCCACATAGCAGAACTTTAAAAGTGCTCATCATTGGAAAACGTTCTTCGGGGCGAAAACT
CTCAAGGATCTTACCGCTGTTGAGATCCAGTTCGATGTAACCCACTCGTGCACCCAACTGATCTTCAGCA
TCTTTTACTTTCACCAGCGTTTCTGGGTGAGCAAAAACAGGAAGGCAAAATGCCGCAAAAAAGGGAATAA
GGGCGACACGGAAATGTTGAATACTCATACTCTTCCTTTTTCAATATTATTGAAGCATTTATCAGGGTTA
TTGTCTCATGAGCGGATACATATTTGAATGTATTTAGAAAAATAAACAAATAGGGGTTCCGCGCACATTT
CCCCGAAAAGTGCCACCTGACGTCGACGGATCGGGAGATCTCCCGATCCCCTATGGTGCACTCTCAGTAC
AATCTGCTCTGATGCCGCATAGTTAAGCCAGTATCTGCTCCCTGCTTGTGTGTTGGAGGTCGCTGAGTAG
TGCGCGAGCAAAATTTAAGCTACAACAAGGCAAGGCTTGACCGACAATTGCATGAAGAATCTGCTTAGGG
TTAGGCGTTTTGCGCTGCTTCGCGATGTACGGGCCAGATATACGCGTT
Features (pLannotate 1.2.2; 30 found; start..end, strand, type, name):
      1..380     +  enhancer       CMV enhancer: human cytomegalovirus immediate early enhancer
    381..584     +  promoter       CMV promoter: human cytomegalovirus (CMV) immediate early promoter
    580..613     +  LTR            5' LTR (truncated) (fragment): truncated 5' long terminal repeat (LTR) from HIV-1
    629..647     +  promoter       T7 promoter: promoter for bacteriophage T7 RNA polymerase
    730..1437    +  CDS            mCherry: mCherry is a basic (constitutively fluorescent) red fluorescent protein published in 2004, derived from Discosoma sp.. It is reported to be a very rapidly-maturing monomer with low acid sensitivity.
   1473..1491    -  promoter       LEU2 promoter (fragment): S. cerevisiae LEU2
   1662..1731    +  polyA_signal   β-globin poly(A) (fragment): human β-globin polyadenylation signal
   1738..1756    +  protein_bind   boxB: λ N peptide binding site consisting of an RNA hairpin within the N-utliization (nut) site of the λ bacteriophage transcript (Tan and Frankel, 1995) λN peptide
   1762..1784    +  polyA_signal   β-globin poly(A) (fragment): human β-globin polyadenylation signal
   1782..1800    +  protein_bind   boxB: λ N peptide binding site consisting of an RNA hairpin within the N-utliization (nut) site of the λ bacteriophage transcript (Tan and Frankel, 1995) λN peptide
   1806..1824    +  protein_bind   boxB: λ N peptide binding site consisting of an RNA hairpin within the N-utliization (nut) site of the λ bacteriophage transcript (Tan and Frankel, 1995) λN peptide
   1845..1867    +  polyA_signal   β-globin poly(A) (fragment): human β-globin polyadenylation signal
   1865..1883    +  protein_bind   boxB: λ N peptide binding site consisting of an RNA hairpin within the N-utliization (nut) site of the λ bacteriophage transcript (Tan and Frankel, 1995) λN peptide
   1889..1907    +  protein_bind   boxB: λ N peptide binding site consisting of an RNA hairpin within the N-utliization (nut) site of the λ bacteriophage transcript (Tan and Frankel, 1995) λN peptide
   1928..1961    +  polyA_signal   β-globin poly(A) (fragment): human β-globin polyadenylation signal
   2016..2240    +  polyA_signal   bGH poly(A) signal: bovine growth hormone polyadenylation signal
   2244..2265    +  promoter       SV40 promoter (fragment): SV40 enhancer and early promoter
   2286..2714    +  rep_origin     f1 ori (sequence partly withheld): f1 bacteriophage origin of replication; arrow indicates direction of (+) strand synthesis
   2728..3057    +  promoter       SV40 promoter: SV40 enhancer and early promoter
   3124..3915    +  CDS            neo: KKA2_KLEPN - Also known as kan, nptII. Experimental evidence at protein level: Swiss-Prot protein existence level 1. Resistance to kanamycin, neomycin, paromomycin, ribostamycin, butirosin and gentamicin B. From Klebsiella pneumoniae.
   3939..4097    +  CDS            ble (fragment): BLE_KLEPN - Experimental evidence at protein level: Swiss-Prot protein existence level 1. Binding protein with a strong affinity to the bleomycin family of antibiotics. Binds to CL990; an antimitotic-antibiotic compound. From Klebsiella pneumoniae.
   4092..4213    +  polyA_signal   SV40 poly(A) signal: SV40 polyadenylation signal
   4286..4302    -  protein_bind   lac operator: The lac repressor binds to the lac operator to inhibit transcription in E. coli. This inhibition can be relieved by adding lactose or isopropyl-β-D-thiogalactopyranoside (IPTG). lac repressor encoded by lacI
   4310..4340    -  promoter       lac promoter: promoter for the E. coli lac operon
   4355..4376    -  protein_bind   CAP binding site: CAP binding activates transcription in the presence of cAMP. E. coli catabolite activator protein
   4389..4481    -  CDS            lacI (fragment): lac repressor; lacI; The lac repressor binds to the lac operator to inhibit transcription in E. coli. This inhibition can be relieved by adding lactose or isopropyl-β-D-thiogalactopyranoside (IPTG).
   4664..5252    -  rep_origin     ori: high-copy-number ColE1/pMB1/pBR322/pUC origin of replication
   5423..6283    -  CDS            AmpR: β-lactamase; bla; confers resistance to ampicillin, carbenicillin, and related antibiotics
   6284..6388    -  promoter       AmpR promoter: bla
   6447..6499    -  misc_feature   bom (fragment): basis of mobility region from pBR322
