[The description below was written by a language model from this plasmid's Addgene catalogue record and pLannotate feature annotations shown in this document.]
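Description:
pcDNA3.1-mCherry-CyrCR1.miR16 is a mammalian expression plasmid built on the pcDNA3.1 backbone. It is propagated in E. coli through a high-copy ColE1/pUC-type origin with ampicillin resistance (AmpR under its own bla promoter), and it also carries an f1 origin. For selection in mammalian cells, an SV40 early promoter drives the neomycin phosphotransferase gene, terminated by an SV40 polyadenylation signal, which confers G418 resistance.

The payload is an mCherry reporter transcribed from the CMV immediate-early enhancer and promoter, with a T7 promoter just upstream of the coding sequence and the bovine growth hormone polyadenylation signal at the end of the unit. According to the catalogue entry, about 200 nt of the conserved region (CR1) of the human long noncoding RNA Cyrano (OIP5-AS1) was cloned between NotI and XbaI sites into the mCherry 3′UTR, with the native miR-7 site replaced by a miR-16 site. The automated annotation does not label this insert. It would lie in the largely unannotated stretch directly after mCherry, where a short "LEU2 promoter" hit is probably a spurious match. Further downstream in the 3′UTR, both sequence records show five boxB hairpins (λN peptide binding sites) interspersed with β-globin-derived fragments. The catalogue description does not mention this array and the record does not explain its purpose.

The record supports use as a fluorescent reporter transcript that presents a retargeted Cyrano microRNA site in mammalian cells, from a study of noncoding regulatory RNA networks in the brain. The depositor and NGS sequences (6,650 and 6,653 nt) share the same feature layout and differ only in their start coordinate and by a few nucleotides.
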