Addgene plasmid #128747: pcDNA3.1-mCherry-CyrCR1.miR16
Purpose: Expresses mCherry in mammalian cells. ~200 nt of Cyrano with miR-7 site replaced by miR-16 site inserted in mCherry 3'UTR.
Depositing lab: David Bartel. Depositing organization: Whitehead Institute for Biomedical Research. Publication: A Network of Noncoding Regulatory RNAs Acts in the Mammalian Brain. Kleaveland B, Shi CY, Stefano J, Bartel DP. Cell. 2018 Jul 12;174(2):350-362.e17. doi: 10.1016/j.cell.2018.05.022. Epub 2018 Jun 7. PubMed 29887379.
Backbone
  Vector backbone: pcDNA3.1
  Backbone size w/o insert (bp): 5300
  Vector type: Mammalian Expression
  Selectable markers: Neomycin (select with G418)
Growth in bacteria
  Bacterial resistance: Ampicillin, 100 μg/mL
  Growth temperature: 37°C
  Growth strain: DH5alpha
  Copy number: High Copy
Gene/Insert
  Gene/Insert name: Cyrano conserved region (CR1) with miR-16 site replacing miR-7 site
  Species: H. sapiens (human)
  Insert size (bp): 200
  Entrez Gene: OIP5-AS1 (a.k.a. cyrano, linc-OIP5)
  Promoter: CMV
  Cloning method: Restriction Enzyme; 5′ cloning site NotI (not destroyed); 3′ cloning site XbaI (not destroyed)
  Sequencing primers: 5′ T7; 3′ BGH REV
Terms and licenses: Academic/Nonprofit Terms; Industry Terms: Not Available to Industry
How to cite: pcDNA3.1-mCherry-CyrCR1.miR16 was a gift from David Bartel (Addgene plasmid # 128747 ; http://n2t.net/addgene:128747 ; RRID:Addgene_128747)
